>Addgene plasmid #100563 | hgRNA-E21_pLKO-Hyg | addgene full sequence | sequence record 192138 | Addgene NGS Result
TGTAGTCTTATGCAATACTCTTGTAGTCTTGCAACATGGTAACGATGAGTTAGCAACATGCCTTACAAGG
AGAGAAAAAGCACCGTGCATGCCGATTGGTGGAAGTAAGGTGGTACGATCGTGCCTTATTAGGAAGGCAA
CAGACGGGTCTGACATGGATTGGACGAACCACTGAATTGCCGCATTGCAGAGATATTGTATTTAAGTGCC
TAGCTCGATACATAAACGGGTCTCTCTGGTTAGACCAGATCTGAGCCTGGGAGCTCTCTGGCTAACTAGG
GAACCCACTGCTTAAGCCTCAATAAAGCTTGCCTTGAGTGCTTCAAGTAGTGTGTGCCCGTCTGTTGTGT
GACTCTGGTAACTAGAGATCCCTCAGACCCTTTTAGTCAGTGTGGAAAATCTCTAGCAGTGGCGCCCGAA
CAGGGACTTGAAAGCGAAAGGGAAACCAGAGGAGCTCTCTCGACGCAGGACTCGGCTTGCTGAAGCGCGC
ACGGCAAGAGGCGAGGGGCGGCGACTGGTGAGTACGCCAAAAATTTTGACTAGCGGAGGCTAGAAGGAGA
GAGATGGGTGCGAGAGCGTCAGTATTAAGCGGGGGAGAATTAGATCGCGATGGGAAAAAATTCGGTTAAG
GCCAGGGGGAAAGAAAAAATATAAATTAAAACATATAGTATGGGCAAGCAGGGAGCTAGAACGATTCGCA
GTTAATCCTGGCCTGTTAGAAACATCAGAAGGCTGTAGACAAATACTGGGACAGCTACAACCATCCCTTC
AGACAGGATCAGAAGAACTTAGATCATTATATAATACAGTAGCAACCCTCTATTGTGTGCATCAAAGGAT
AGAGATAAAAGACACCAAGGAAGCTTTAGACAAGATAGAGGAAGAGCAAAACAAAAGTAAGACCACCGCA
CAGCAAGCGGCCGCTGATCTTCAGACCTGGAGGAGGAGATATGAGGGACAATTGGAGAAGTGAATTATAT
AAATATAAAGTAGTAAAAATTGAACCATTAGGAGTAGCACCCACCAAGGCAAAGAGAAGAGTGGTGCAGA
GAGAAAAAAGAGCAGTGGGAATAGGAGCTTTGTTCCTTGGGTTCTTGGGAGCAGCAGGAAGCACTATGGG
CGCAGCGTCAATGACGCTGACGGTACAGGCCAGACAATTATTGTCTGGTATAGTGCAGCAGCAGAACAAT
TTGCTGAGGGCTATTGAGGCGCAACAGCATCTGTTGCAACTCACAGTCTGGGGCATCAAGCAGCTCCAGG
CAAGAATCCTGGCTGTGGAAAGATACCTAAAGGATCAACAGCTCCTGGGGATTTGGGGTTGCTCTGGAAA
ACTCATTTGCACCACTGCTGTGCCTTGGAATGCTAGTTGGAGTAATAAATCTCTGGAACAGATTTGGAAT
CACACGACCTGGATGGAGTGGGACAGAGAAATTAACAATTACACAAGCTTAATACACTCCTTAATTGAAG
AATCGCAAAACCAGCAAGAAAAGAATGAACAAGAATTATTGGAATTAGATAAATGGGCAAGTTTGTGGAA
TTGGTTTAACATAACAAATTGGCTGTGGTATATAAAATTATTCATAATGATAGTAGGAGGCTTGGTAGGT
TTAAGAATAGTTTTTGCTGTACTTTCTATAGTGAATAGAGTTAGGCAGGGATATTCACCATTATCGTTTC
AGACCCACCTCCCAACCCCGAGGGGACCCGACAGGCCCGAAGGAATAGAAGAAGAAGGTGGAGAGAGAGA
CAGAGACAGATCCATTCGATTAGTGAACGGATCTCGACGGTATCGATCACGAGACTAGCCTCGAGCGGCC
GCCCCCTTCACCGAGGGCCTATTTCCCATGATTCCTTCATATTTGCATATACGATACAAGGCTGTTAGAG
AGATAATTGGAATTAATTTGACTGTAAACACAAAGATATTAGTACAAAATACGTGACGTAGAAAGTAATA
ATTTCTTGGGTAGTTTGCAGTTTTAAAATTATGTTTTAAAATGGACTATCATATGCTTACCGTAACTTGA
AAGTATTTCGATTTCTTGGCTTTATATATCTTGTGGAAAGGACGAAACACCGGTTCCAGAGATACTGACG
TGGGGTTAGAGCTAGAAATAGCAAGTTAACCTAAGGCTAGTCCGTTATCAACTTGAAAAAGTGGCACCGA
GTCGGTGCTTTTTTTGAATTCTCGACCTCGAGACAAATGGCAGTATTCATCCACAATTTTAAAAGAAAAG
GGGGGATTGGGGGGTACAGTGCAGGGGAAAGAATAGTAGACATAATAGCAACAGACATACAAACTAAAGA
ATTACAAAAACAAATTACAAAAATTCAAAATTTTCGGGTTTATTACAGGGACAGCAGAGATCCACTTTGG
CCGCGGCTCGAGGGGGTTGGGGTTGCGCCTTTTCCAAGGCAGCCCTGGGTTTGCGCAGGGACGCGGCTGC
TCTGGGCGTGGTTCCGGGAAACGCAGCGGCGCCGACCCTGGGTCTCGCACATTCTTCACGTCCGTTCGCA
GCGTCACCCGGATCTTCGCCGCTACCCTTGTGGGCCCCCCGGCGACGCTTCCTGCTCCGCCCCTAAGTCG
GGAAGGTTCCTTGCGGTTCGCGGCGTGCCGGACGTGACAAACGGAAGCCGCACGTCTCACTAGTACCCTC
GCAGACGGACAGCGCCAGGGAGCAATGGCAGCGCGCCGACCGCGATGGGCTGTGGCCAATAGCGGCTGCT
CAGCAGGGCGCGCCGAGAGCAGCGGCCGGGAAGGGGCGGTGCGGGAGGCGGGGTGTGGGGCGGTAGTGTG
GGCCCTGTTCCTGCCCGCGCGGTGTTCCGCATTCTGCAAGCCTCCGGAGCGCACGTCGGCAGTCGGCTCC
CTCGTTGACCGAATCACCGACCTCTCTCCCCAGGGGGATCCACCGGATCAAGCTTGCCAGCTGGGGCGCC
CTCTGGTAAGGTTGGGAAGCCCTGCAGATCTGATCCCGGGGGGCAATGAGATATGAAAAAGCCTGAACTC
ACCGCGACGTCTGTCGAGAAGTTTCTGATCGAAAAGTTCGACAGCGTCTCCGACCTGATGCAGCTCTCGG
AGGGCGAAGAATCTCGTGCTTTCAGCTTCGATGTAGGAGGGCGTGGATATGTCCTGCGGGTAAATAGCTG
CGCCGATGGTTTCTACAAAGATCGTTATGTTTATCGGCACTTTGCATCGGCCGCGCTCCCGATTCCGGAA
GTGCTTGACATTGGGGAATTTAGCGAGAGCCTGACCTATTGCATCTCCCGCCGTGCACAGGGTGTCACGT
TGCAAGACCTGCCTGAAACCGAACTGCCCGCTGTTCTGCAGCCGGTCGCGGAGGCCATGGATGCGATCGC
TGCGGCCGATCTTAGCCAGACGAGCGGGTTCGGCCCATTCGGACCGCAAGGAATCGGTCAATACACTACA
TGGCGTGATTTCATATGCGCGATTGCTGATCCCCATGTGTATCACTGGCAAACTGTGATGGACGACACCG
TCAGTGCGTCCGTCGCGCAGGCTCTCGATGAGCTGATGCTTTGGGCCGAGGACTGCCCCGAAGTCCGGCA
CCTCGTGCACGCGGATTTCGGCTCCAACAATGTCCTGACGGACAATGGCCGCATAACAGCGGTCATTGAC
TGGAGCGAGGCGATGTTCGGGGATTCCCAATACGAGGTCGCCAACATCTTCTTCTGGAGGCCGTGGTTGG
CTTGTATGGAGCAGCAGACGCGCTACTTCGAGCGGAGGCATCCGGAGCTTGCAGGATCGCCGCGGCTCCG
GGCGTATATGCTCCGCATTGGTCTTGACCAACTCTATCAGAGCTTGGTTGACGGCAATTTCGATGATGCA
GCTTGGGCGCAGGGTCGATGCGACGCAATCGTCCGATCCGGAGCCGGGACTGTCGGGCGTACACAAATCG
CCCGCAGAAGCGCGGCCGTCTGGACCGATGGCTGTGTAGAAGTACTCGCCGATAGTGGAAACCGACGCCC
CAGCACTCGTCCGAGGGCAAAGGAATAGAGTAGATGCCGACCGGGATCTATCGATACCGTCGACCTCGAG
GGGGGGCCCGGTACCTTTAAGACCAATGACTTACAAGGCAGCTGTAGATCTTAGCCACTTTTTAAAAGAA
AAGGGGGGACTGGAAGGGCTAATTCACTCCCAACGAAGACAAGATCTGCTTTTTGCTTGTACTGGGTCTC
TCTGGTTAGACCAGATCTGAGCCTGGGAGCTCTCTGGCTAACTAGGGAACCCACTGCTTAAGCCTCAATA
AAGCTTGCCTTGAGTGCTTCAAGTAGTGTGTGCCCGTCTGTTGTGTGACTCTGGTAACTAGAGATCCCTC
AGACCCTTTTAGTCAGTGTGGAAAATCTCTAGCAGTAGTAGTTCATGTCATCTTATTATTCAGTATTTAT
AACTTGCAAAGAAATGAATATCAGAGAGTGAGAGGAACTTGTTTATTGCAGCTTATAATGGTTACAAATA
AAGCAATAGCATCACAAATTTCACAAATAAAGCATTTTTTTCACTGCATTCTAGTTGTGGTTTGTCCAAA
CTCATCAATGTATCTTATCATGTCTGGCTCTAGCTATCCCGCCCCTAACTCCGCCCATCCCGCCCCTAAC
TCCGCCCAGTTCCGCCCATTCTCCGCCCCATGGCTGACTAATTTTTTTTATTTATGCAGAGGCCGAGGCC
GCCTCGGCCTCTGAGCTATTCCAGAAGTAGTGAGGAGGCTTTTTTGGAGGCCTAGGGACGTACCCAATTC
GCCCTATAGTGAGTCGTATTACGCGCGCTCACTGGCCGTCGTTTTACAACGTCGTGACTGGGAAAACCCT
GGCGTTACCCAACTTAATCGCCTTGCAGCACATCCCCCTTTCGCCAGCTGGCGTAATAGCGAAGAGGCCC
GCACCGATCGCCCTTCCCAACAGTTGCGCAGCCTGAATGGCGAATGGG
[124 nt withheld, positions 4949-5072]
C
[91 nt withheld, positions 5074-5164]
A
[49 nt withheld, positions 5166-5214]
CCTTTGACGTTGGAGTCCACGTTCTTT
[37 nt withheld, positions 5242-5278]
ACCCTATCTCGGTCTATTCTTTTGATTTATAAGGGATTTTGCCGATTTCGGCCTATTGGTTAAAAAATGA
GCTGATTTAACAAAAATTTAACGCGAATTTTAACAAAATATTAACGCTTACAATTTAGGTGGCACTTTTC
GGGGAAATGTGCGCGGAACCCCTATTTGTTTATTTTTCTAAATACATTCAAATATGTATCCGCTCATGAG
ACAATAACCCTGATAAATGCTTCAATAATATTGAAAAAGGAAGAGTATGAGTATTCAACATTTCCGTGTC
GCCCTTATTCCCTTTTTTGCGGCATTTTGCCTTCCTGTTTTTGCTCACCCAGAAACGCTGGTGAAAGTAA
AAGATGCTGAAGATCAGTTGGGTGCACGAGTGGGTTACATCGAACTGGATCTCAACAGCGGTAAGATCCT
TGAGAGTTTTCGCCCCGAAGAACGTTTTCCAATGATGAGCACTTTTAAAGTTCTGCTATGTGGCGCGGTA
TTATCCCGTATTGACGCCGGGCAAGAGCAACTCGGTCGCCGCATACACTATTCTCAGAATGACTTGGTTG
AGTACTCACCAGTCACAGAAAAGCATCTTACGGATGGCATGACAGTAAGAGAATTATGCAGTGCTGCCAT
AACCATGAGTGATAACACTGCGGCCAACTTACTTCTGACAACGATCGGAGGACCGAAGGAGCTAACCGCT
TTTTTGCACAACATGGGGGATCATGTAACTCGCCTTGATCGTTGGGAACCGGAGCTGAATGAAGCCATAC
CAAACGACGAGCGTGACACCACGATGCCTGTAGCAATGGCAACAACGTTGCGCAAACTATTAACTGGCGA
ACTACTTACTCTAGCTTCCCGGCAACAATTAATAGACTGGATGGAGGCGGATAAAGTTGCAGGACCACTT
CTGCGCTCGGCCCTTCCGGCTGGCTGGTTTATTGCTGATAAATCTGGAGCCGGTGAGCGTGGGTCTCGCG
GTATCATTGCAGCACTGGGGCCAGATGGTAAGCCCTCCCGTATCGTAGTTATCTACACGACGGGGAGTCA
GGCAACTATGGATGAACGAAATAGACAGATCGCTGAGATAGGTGCCTCACTGATTAAGCATTGGTAACTG
TCAGACCAAGTTTACTCATATATACTTTAGATTGATTTAAAACTTCATTTTTAATTTAAAAGGATCTAGG
TGAAGATCCTTTTTGATAATCTCATGACCAAAATCCCTTAACGTGAGTTTTCGTTCCACTGAGCGTCAGA
CCCCGTAGAAAAGATCAAAGGATCTTCTTGAGATCCTTTTTTTCTGCGCGTAATCTGCTGCTTGCAAACA
AAAAAACCACCGCTACCAGCGGTGGTTTGTTTGCCGGATCAAGAGCTACCAACTCTTTTTCCGAAGGTAA
CTGGCTTCAGCAGAGCGCAGATACCAAATACTGTTCTTCTAGTGTAGCCGTAGTTAGGCCACCACTTCAA
GAACTCTGTAGCACCGCCTACATACCTCGCTCTGCTAATCCTGTTACCAGTGGCTGCTGCCAGTGGCGAT
AAGTCGTGTCTTACCGGGTTGGACTCAAGACGATAGTTACCGGATAAGGCGCAGCGGTCGGGCTGAACGG
GGGGTTCGTGCACACAGCCCAGCTTGGAGCGAACGACCTACACCGAACTGAGATACCTACAGCGTGAGCT
ATGAGAAAGCGCCACGCTTCCCGAAGGGAGAAAGGCGGACAGGTATCCGGTAAGCGGCAGGGTCGGAACA
GGAGAGCGCACGAGGGAGCTTCCAGGGGGAAACGCCTGGTATCTTTATAGTCCTGTCGGGTTTCGCCACC
TCTGACTTGAGCGTCGATTTTTGTGATGCTCGTCAGGGGGGCGGAGCCTATGGAAAAACGCCAGCAACGC
GGCCTTTTTACGGTTCCTGGCCTTTTGCTGGCCTTTTGCTCACATGTTCTTTCCTGCGTTATCCCCTGAT
TCTGTGGATAACCGTATTACCGCCTTTGAGTGAGCTGATACCGCTCGCCGCAGCCGAACGACCGAGCGCA
GCGAGTCAGTGAGCGAGGAAGCGGAAGAGCGCCCAATACGCAAACCGCCTCTCCCCGCGCGTTGGCCGAT
TCATTAATGCAGCTGGCACGACAGGTTTCCCGACTGGAAAGCGGGCAGTGAGCGCAACGCAATTAATGTG
AGTTAGCTCACTCATTAGGCACCCCAGGCTTTACACTTTATGCTTCCGGCTCGTATGTTGTGTGGAATTG
TGAGCGGATAACAATTTCACACAGGAAACAGCTATGACCATGATTACGCCAAGCGCGCAATTAACCCTCA
CTAAAGGGAACAAAAGCTGGAGCTGCAAGCTTAA
Features (pLannotate 1.2.2; 27 found; start..end, strand, type, name):
      1..227     +  promoter       RSV promoter: Rous sarcoma virus enhancer/promoter
    228..408     +  LTR            5' LTR (truncated): truncated 5' long terminal repeat (LTR) from HIV-1
    455..580     +  misc_feature   HIV-1 Ψ: packaging signal of human immunodeficiency virus type 1
    564..927     +  CDS            HIV-1 gag (fragment): gag protein from human immunodeficiency virus 1; gag
   1073..1306    +  misc_feature   RRE: The Rev response element (RRE) of HIV-1 allows for Rev-dependent mRNA export from the nucleus to the cytoplasm.
   1683..1783    +  CDS            Rev (fragment): human immunodeficiency virus 1 (HIV-1) Rev protein; rev; enhances nuclear export of unspliced and incompletely spliced viral mRNAs
   1833..2073    +  promoter       U6 promoter: RNA polymerase III promoter for human U6 snRNA
   2106..2178    +  misc_RNA       gRNA scaffold: guide RNA scaffold for the Streptococcus pyogenes CRISPR/Cas9 system
   2227..2344    +  misc_feature   cPPT/CTS: central polypurine tract and central termination sequence of HIV-1
   2393..2903    +  promoter       hPGK promoter: human phosphoglycerate kinase 1 promoter
   2993..4015    +  CDS            hph: KHYB_ECOLX - Experimental evidence at protein level: Swiss-Prot protein existence level 1. The aminoglycoside phosphotransferases achieve inactivation of their antibiotic substrates by phosphorylation. Only phosphorylates hygromycin and closely related compounds such as demethyl analogs and destomycin. From Escherichia coli.
   4039..4075    +  misc_feature   MCS (fragment): pBluescript multiple cloning site
   4071..4139    +  CDS            nef (fragment): NEF_HV1Z2 - Experimental evidence at protein level: Swiss-Prot protein existence level 1. Extracellular Nef protein targets CD4(+) T-lymphocytes for apoptosis by interacting with CXCR4 surface receptors. From Human immunodeficiency virus type 1 group M subtype D (isolate Z2/CDC-Z34) (HIV-1).
   4141..4374    +  LTR            3' LTR (ΔU3): self-inactivating 3' long terminal repeat (LTR) from HIV-1
   4446..4567    +  polyA_signal   SV40 poly(A) signal: SV40 polyadenylation signal
   4607..4742    +  rep_origin     SV40 ori: SV40 origin of replication
   4763..4781    -  promoter       T7 promoter: promoter for bacteriophage T7 RNA polymerase
   4789..4944    +  CDS            lacZα (fragment): LacZα fragment of β-galactosidase; lacZ fragment
   4949..5377    +  rep_origin     f1 ori (sequence partly withheld): f1 bacteriophage origin of replication; arrow indicates direction of (+) strand synthesis
   5430..5534    +  promoter       AmpR promoter: bla
   5535..6395    +  CDS            AmpR: β-lactamase; bla; confers resistance to ampicillin, carbenicillin, and related antibiotics
   6566..7154    +  rep_origin     ori: high-copy-number ColE1/pMB1/pBR322/pUC origin of replication
   7337..7429    +  CDS            lacI (fragment): lac repressor; lacI; The lac repressor binds to the lac operator to inhibit transcription in E. coli. This inhibition can be relieved by adding lactose or isopropyl-β-D-thiogalactopyranoside (IPTG).
   7442..7463    +  protein_bind   CAP binding site: CAP binding activates transcription in the presence of cAMP. E. coli catabolite activator protein
   7478..7508    +  promoter       lac promoter: promoter for the E. coli lac operon
   7516..7532    +  protein_bind   lac operator: The lac repressor binds to the lac operator to inhibit transcription in E. coli. This inhibition can be relieved by adding lactose or isopropyl-β-D-thiogalactopyranoside (IPTG). lac repressor encoded by lacI
   7577..7595    +  promoter       T3 promoter: promoter for bacteriophage T3 RNA polymerase
