[The description below was written by a language model from this plasmid's Addgene catalogue record and pLannotate feature annotations shown in this document.]
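Description:
hgRNA-E21_pLKO-Hyg is a lentiviral transfer plasmid of about 7.6 kb, built on the pLKO.1 Hygro backbone, that delivers a homing guide RNA (hgRNA-E21) into mammalian cells. In bacteria it is maintained through a high-copy ColE1/pUC-type origin and selected with ampicillin via the β-lactamase gene. The backbone also retains an f1 origin, an SV40 origin and remnants of a lac/pBluescript cloning region flanked by T3 and T7 promoters.

The viral portion has a third-generation, self-inactivating layout. An RSV promoter fused to a truncated HIV-1 5' LTR drives genomic RNA production in packaging cells. It is followed by the Ψ packaging signal with a gag fragment, the Rev response element for Rev-dependent nuclear export, a cPPT/CTS element, and a ΔU3 3' LTR that silences LTR promoter activity after integration. An SV40 polyadenylation signal lies downstream.

Between the LTRs are two expression units. A human U6 RNA polymerase III promoter transcribes the hgRNA, which consists of the E21 spacer joined to a Streptococcus pyogenes Cas9 guide scaffold. A human PGK promoter drives the hph hygromycin phosphotransferase gene, so transduced cells can be selected with hygromycin.

A homing guide RNA is designed so that Cas9 is directed back to the locus encoding the guide itself, which accumulates mutations over successive rounds of cutting and repair. The associated publication describes these as rapidly evolving CRISPR barcodes. No Cas9 coding sequence is annotated, so the nuclease must come from another source. The record does not detail the scaffold modifications that make this guide self-targeting.
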