Addgene plasmid #100563: hgRNA-E21_pLKO-Hyg
Purpose: hgRNA-E21 in a lentiviral backbone
Depositing lab: George Church. Depositing organization: Harvard Medical School. Publication: Rapidly evolving homing CRISPR barcodes. Kalhor R, Mali P, Church GM. Nat Methods. 2017 Feb;14(2):195-200. doi: 10.1038/nmeth.4108. Epub 2016 Dec 5. PubMed 27918539.
Backbone
  Vector backbone: pLKO.1 Hygro
  Total vector size (bp): 7624
  Vector type: Mammalian Expression, Lentiviral, CRISPR, Synthetic Biology
  Selectable markers: Hygromycin
Growth in bacteria
  Bacterial resistance: Ampicillin, 100 μg/mL
  Growth temperature: 30°C
  Growth strain: NEB Stable
  Copy number: Unknown
Gene/Insert
  Gene/Insert name: hgRNA-E21
  gRNA/shRNA sequence: GTTCCAGAGATACTGACGTG
Terms and licenses: Academic/Nonprofit Terms; Industry Terms: Not Available to Industry
How to cite: hgRNA-E21_pLKO-Hyg was a gift from George Church (Addgene plasmid # 100563 ; http://n2t.net/addgene:100563 ; RRID:Addgene_100563)
